Addgene plasmid #51009: pLenti.PGK.LifeAct-Ruby.W
Purpose: Lentivector that expresses LifeAct-Ruby from internal human PGK promoter
Depositing lab: Rusty Lansford. Depositing organization: California Institute of Technology.
Backbone
  Vector backbone: pLenti.PGK:EGFP
  Backbone manufacturer: L. Naldini
  Total vector size (bp): 7462
  Modifications to backbone: Digested pmRFPruby-N1-Lifeact-EcoRI-BHI with Nhe1/Not1 (T4 DNAP) and ligated into RRLsin.cPPT.hPGK.eGFP.Wpre (Naldini) BamH1/Sal1/T4 DNAP/CIP vector.
  Vector type: Mammalian Expression, Lentiviral
Growth in bacteria
  Bacterial resistance: Ampicillin, 100 μg/mL
  Growth temperature: 37°C
  Growth strain: Stbl3
  Copy number: Low Copy
Gene/Insert
  Gene/Insert name: LifeAct-mRFPruby
  Insert size (bp): 774
  Promoter: human PGK
  Tag / fusion protein: LifeAct (N terminal on insert)
  Cloning method: Restriction Enzyme; 5′ cloning site BamH1 (destroyed during cloning); 3′ cloning site Sal1 (destroyed during cloning)
  Sequencing primers: 5′ T3; 3′ SV40pA-R
Terms and licenses: Academic/Nonprofit Terms; Industry Terms: Not Available to Industry
How to cite: pLenti.PGK.LifeAct-Ruby.W was a gift from Rusty Lansford (Addgene plasmid # 51009 ; http://n2t.net/addgene:51009 ; RRID:Addgene_51009)
