[The description below was written by a language model from this plasmid's Addgene catalogue record and pLannotate feature annotations shown in this document.]
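Description:
pLenti.PGK.LifeAct-Ruby.W is a self-inactivating HIV-1-based lentiviral transfer vector of about 7.5 kb, built on the RRLsin.cPPT.hPGK.eGFP.Wpre backbone by replacing the EGFP cassette with a blunt-ended LifeAct-mRFPruby fragment, which destroyed the BamHI and SalI cloning sites. In producer cells an RSV enhancer/promoter fused to a truncated 5' LTR drives Tat-independent transcription of the vector genome. That genome carries the Ψ packaging signal with a short gag fragment, the Rev response element for Rev-dependent nuclear export, and the cPPT/CTS, which aids nuclear import of the reverse-transcribed genome. The ΔU3 3' LTR is copied to both ends on integration, so the provirus lacks LTR promoter activity and expression depends on the internal promoter. An SV40 poly(A) signal and SV40 origin lie downstream of the 3' LTR. No viral structural or enzymatic genes are present, so packaging functions and an envelope must be supplied in trans.

The payload is driven by the internal human PGK promoter, a constitutive housekeeping promoter. It encodes Lifeact, the 17-residue F-actin-binding peptide from budding yeast Abp140, fused through a short linker to the N-terminus of the monomeric red fluorescent protein mRFPruby, which the automated annotation labels as the related mRFP1. A WPRE downstream of the coding sequence enhances transcript stability and expression. The plasmid is maintained in E. coli under ampicillin selection with a ColE1/pUC-type origin, although the catalogue lists it as low copy, and it retains an f1 origin plus pBluescript-derived lac, T3 and T7 remnants. There is no mammalian selection marker, so transduced cells are identified by red fluorescence. The depositor and resequenced records differ by only a few bases in length and annotate identically. The construct suits stable labelling and live imaging of filamentous actin in transduced cells.
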