Features (pLannotate 1.2.2; 28 found; start..end, strand, type, name):
      8..229     +  promoter       RSV promoter: Rous sarcoma virus enhancer/promoter
    236..416     +  LTR            5' LTR (truncated): truncated 5' long terminal repeat (LTR) from HIV-1
    460..585     +  misc_feature   HIV-1 Ψ: packaging signal of human immunodeficiency virus type 1
    569..932     +  CDS            HIV-1 gag (fragment): gag protein from human immunodeficiency virus 1; gag
   1027..1363    +  ncRNA          RRE: Accession: RF00036 - HIV Rev response element
   1688..1788    +  CDS            Rev (fragment): human immunodeficiency virus 1 (HIV-1) Rev protein; rev; enhances nuclear export of unspliced and incompletely spliced viral mRNAs
   1807..1924    +  misc_feature   cPPT/CTS: central polypurine tract and central termination sequence of HIV-1
   1944..1967    -  misc_feature   MCS (fragment): pBluescript multiple cloning site
   1971..2481    +  promoter       hPGK promoter: human phosphoglycerate kinase 1 promoter
   2484..2527    +  misc_feature   MCS (fragment): multiple cloning site
   2528..2578    +  CDS            Lifeact: peptide that binds filamentous actin (Riedl et al., 2008) first 17 amino acids of budding yeast Abp140
   2627..3301    +  CDS            mRFP1: mRFP1 is a basic (constitutively fluorescent) red fluorescent protein published in 2002, derived from Discosoma sp.. It is reported to be a somewhat slowly-maturing monomer with low acid sensitivity.
   3316..3904    +  misc_feature   WPRE: woodchuck hepatitis virus posttranscriptional regulatory element
   3921..3989    +  CDS            nef (fragment): NEF_HV1Z2 - Experimental evidence at protein level: Swiss-Prot protein existence level 1. Extracellular Nef protein targets CD4(+) T-lymphocytes for apoptosis by interacting with CXCR4 surface receptors. From Human immunodeficiency virus type 1 group M subtype D (isolate Z2/CDC-Z34) (HIV-1).
   3991..4224    +  LTR            3' LTR (ΔU3): self-inactivating 3' long terminal repeat (LTR) from HIV-1
   4296..4417    +  polyA_signal   SV40 poly(A) signal: SV40 polyadenylation signal
   4436..4571    +  rep_origin     SV40 ori: SV40 origin of replication
   4604..4622    -  promoter       T7 promoter: promoter for bacteriophage T7 RNA polymerase
   4630..4785    +  CDS            lacZα (fragment): LacZα fragment of β-galactosidase; lacZ fragment
   4793..5248    +  rep_origin     f1 ori (sequence partly withheld): f1 bacteriophage origin of replication; arrow indicates direction of (+) strand synthesis
   5277..5381    +  promoter       AmpR promoter: bla
   5382..6242    +  CDS            AmpR: β-lactamase; bla; confers resistance to ampicillin, carbenicillin, and related antibiotics
   6413..7001    +  rep_origin     ori: high-copy-number ColE1/pMB1/pBR322/pUC origin of replication
   7184..7276    +  CDS            lacI (fragment): lac repressor; lacI; The lac repressor binds to the lac operator to inhibit transcription in E. coli. This inhibition can be relieved by adding lactose or isopropyl-β-D-thiogalactopyranoside (IPTG).
   7289..7310    +  protein_bind   CAP binding site: CAP binding activates transcription in the presence of cAMP. E. coli catabolite activator protein
   7325..7355    +  promoter       lac promoter: promoter for the E. coli lac operon
   7363..7379    +  protein_bind   lac operator: The lac repressor binds to the lac operator to inhibit transcription in E. coli. This inhibition can be relieved by adding lactose or isopropyl-β-D-thiogalactopyranoside (IPTG). lac repressor encoded by lacI
   7424..7442    +  promoter       T3 promoter: promoter for bacteriophage T3 RNA polymerase
>Addgene plasmid #51009 | pLenti.PGK.LifeAct-Ruby.W | depositor full sequence | sequence record 77845 | pLenti.PGK.LifeAct-Ruby.W sequence 7462 bps
AGCTTAATGTAGTCTTATGCAATACTCTTGTAGTCTTGCAACATGGTAACGATGAGTTAGCAACATGCCT
TACAAGGAGAGAAAAAGCACCGTGCATGCCGATTGGTGGAAGTAAGGTGGTACGATCGTGCCTTATTAGG
AAGGCAACAGACGGGTCTGACATGGATTGGACGAACCACTGAATTGCCGCATTGCAGAGATATTGTATTT
AAGTGCCTAGCTCGATACAATAAACGGGTCTCTCTGGTTAGACCAGATCTGAGCCTGGGAGCTCTCTGGC
TAACTAGGGAACCCACTGCTTAAGCCTCAATAAAGCTTGCCTTGAGTGCTTCAAGTAGTGTGTGCCCGTC
TGTTGTGTGACTCTGGTAACTAGAGATCCCTCAGACCCTTTTAGTCAGTGTGGAAAATCTCTAGCAGTGG
CGCCCGAACAGGGACCTGAAAGCGAAAGGGAAACCAGAGCTCTCTCGACGCAGGACTCGGCTTGCTGAAG
CGCGCACGGCAAGAGGCGAGGGGCGGCGACTGGTGAGTACGCCAAAAATTTTGACTAGCGGAGGCTAGAA
GGAGAGAGATGGGTGCGAGAGCGTCAGTATTAAGCGGGGGAGAATTAGATCGCGATGGGAAAAAATTCGG
TTAAGGCCAGGGGGAAAGAAAAAATATAAATTAAAACATATAGTATGGGCAAGCAGGGAGCTAGAACGAT
TCGCAGTTAATCCTGGCCTGTTAGAAACATCAGAAGGCTGTAGACAAATACTGGGACAGCTACAACCATC
CCTTCAGACAGGATCAGAAGAACTTAGATCATTATATAATACAGTAGCAACCCTCTATTGTGTGCATCAA
AGGATAGAGATAAAAGACACCAAGGAAGCTTTAGACAAGATAGAGGAAGAGCAAAACAAAAGTAAGACCA
CCGCACAGCAAGCGGCCGCTGATCTTCAGACCTGGAGGAGGAGATATGAGGGACAATTGGAGAAGTGAAT
TATATAAATATAAAGTAGTAAAAATTGAACCATTAGGAGTAGCACCCACCAAGGCAAAGAGAAGAGTGGT
GCAGAGAGAAAAAAGAGCAGTGGGAATAGGAGCTTTGTTCCTTGGGTTCTTGGGAGCAGCAGGAAGCACT
ATGGGCGCAGCCTCAATGACGCTGACGGTACAGGCCAGACAATTATTGTCTGGTATAGTGCAGCAGCAGA
ACAATTTGCTGAGGGCTATTGAGGCGCAACAGCATCTGTTGCAACTCACAGTCTGGGGCATCAAGCAGCT
CCAGGCAAGAATCCTGGCTGTGGAAAGATACCTAAAGGATCAACAGCTCCTGGGGATTTGGGGTTGCTCT
GGAAAACTCATTTGCACCACTGCTGTGCCTTGGAATGCTAGTTGGAGTAATAAATCTCTGGAACAGATTT
GGAATCACACGACCTGGATGGAGTGGGACAGAGAAATTAACAATTACACAAGCTTAATACACTCCTTAAT
TGAAGAATCGCAAAACCAGCAAGAAAAGAATGAACAAGAATTATTGGAATTAGATAAATGGGCAAGTTTG
TGGAATTGGTTTAACATAACAAATTGGCTGTGGTATATAAAATTATTCATAATGATAGTAGGAGGCTTGG
TAGGTTTAAGAATAGTTTTTGCTGTACTTTCTATAGTGAATAGAGTTAGGCAGGGATATTCACCATTATC
GTTTCAGACCCACCTCCCAACCCCGAGGGGACCCGACAGGCCCGAAGGAATAGAAGAAGAAGGTGGAGAG
AGAGACAGAGACAGATCCATTCGATTAGTGAACGGATCTCGACGGTATCGGTTAACTTTTAAAAGAAAAG
GGGGGATTGGGGGGTACAGTGCAGGGGAAAGAATAGTAGACATAATAGCAACAGACATACAAACTAAAGA
ATTACAAAAACAAATTACAAAAATTCAAAATTTTATCGATCACGAGACTAGCCTCGAGAAGCTTGATATC
GAATTCCCACGGGGTTGGGGTTGCGCCTTTTCCAAGGCAGCCCTGGGTTTGCGCAGGGACGCGGCTGCTC
TGGGCGTGGTTCCGGGAAACGCAGCGGCGCCGACCCTGGGTCTCGCACATTCTTCACGTCCGTTCGCAGC
GTCACCCGGATCTTCGCCGCTACCCTTGTGGGCCCCCCGGCGACGCTTCCTGCTCCGCCCCTAAGTCGGG
AAGGTTCCTTGCGGTTCGCGGCGTGCCGGACGTGACAAACGGAAGCCGCACGTCTCACTAGTACCCTCGC
AGACGGACAGCGCCAGGGAGCAATGGCAGCGCGCCGACCGCGATGGGCTGTGGCCAATAGCGGCTGCTCA
GCGGGGCGCGCCGAGAGCAGCGGCCGGGAAGGGGCGGTGCGGGAGGCGGGGTGTGGGGCGGTAGTGTGGG
CCCTGTTCCTGCCCGCGCGGTGTTCCGCATTCTGCAAGCCTCCGGAGCGCACGTCGGCAGTCGGCTCCCT
CGTTGACCGAATCACCGACCTCTCTCCCCAGGGGCTAGCGCTACCGGACTCAGATCTCGAGCTCAAGCTT
CGAATTCATGGGTGTCGCAGATTTGATCAAGAAATTCGAAAGCATCTCAAAGGAAGAAGGGGATCCGGGT
GCTGGTGCTGGTGCTGGTGCTATGGGCAAGCTTACCATGGCCAGCTCCGAGGATGTCATCAAAGAGTTTA
TGAGATTTAAGGTCAAGATGGAGGGAAGCGTCAACGGACACGAGTTCGAGATTGAGGGAGAAGGAGAAGG
CCGGCCTTACGAGGGCACACAAACCGCTAAGCTCAAGGTCACAAAAGGAGGACCCCTCCCCTTCTCCTGG
GATATTCTGAGCCCTCAGTTCCAGTACGGAAGCAAAGCCTATGTTAAACACCCTGCCGACATCCCTGACT
ATCTGAAGCTCTCCTTCCCTGAAGGCTTCAAGTGGGAGAGATTCATGAACTTCGAGGACGGAGGCGTGGT
GACAGTCACACAAGATAGCACCCTCCAGGACGGAGAGTTTATTTATAAGGTGAAACTCAGAGGAACCAAC
TTCCCCTCCGATGGCCCTGTCATGCAAAAAAAAACAATGGGATGGGAAGCCTCCACCGAGAGAATGTATC
CTGAGGATGGCGCTCTGAAAGGCGAAATTAAAATGAGACTGAAACTCAAAGACGGAGGACACTACGATGC
CGAGGTCAAAACAACCTACAAGGCCAAGAAACAAGTGCAGCTGCCTGGCGCCTACATGACTGATATTAAA
CTCGACATTATCAGCCATAATGGGGACTACACCATCGTGGAACAATATGAGAGAGCTGAGGGCAGACATA
GCACAGGCGCTTAAGCGGCCTCGACAATCAACCTCTGGATTACAAAATTTGTGAAAGATTGACTGGTATT
CTTAACTATGTTGCTCCTTTTACGCTATGTGGATACGCTGCTTTAATGCCTTTGTATCATGCTATTGCTT
CCCGTATGGCTTTCATTTTCTCCTCCTTGTATAAATCCTGGTTGCTGTCTCTTTATGAGGAGTTGTGGCC
CGTTGTCAGGCAACGTGGCGTGGTGTGCACTGTGTTTGCTGACGCAACCCCCACTGGTTGGGGCATTGCC
ACCACCTGTCAGCTCCTTTCCGGGACTTTCGCTTTCCCCCTCCCTATTGCCACGGCGGAACTCATCGCCG
CCTGCCTTGCCCGCTGCTGGACAGGGGCTCGGCTGTTGGGCACTGACAATTCCGTGGTGTTGTCGGGGAA
GCTGACGTCCTTTCCATGGCTGCTCGCCTGTGTTGCCACCTGGATTCTGCGCGGGACGTCCTTCTGCTAC
GTCCCTTCGGCCCTCAATCCAGCGGACCTTCCTTCCCGCGGCCTGCTGCCGGCTCTGCGGCCTCTTCCGC
GTCTTCGCCTTCGCCCTCAGACGAGTCGGATCTCCCTTTGGGCCGCCTCCCCGCCTGGAATTCGAGCTCG
GTACCTTTAAGACCAATGACTTACAAGGCAGCTGTAGATCTTAGCCACTTTTTAAAAGAAAAGGGGGGAC
TGGAAGGGCTAATTCACTCCCAACGAAGACAAGATCTGCTTTTTGCTTGTACTGGGTCTCTCTGGTTAGA
CCAGATCTGAGCCTGGGAGCTCTCTGGCTAACTAGGGAACCCACTGCTTAAGCCTCAATAAAGCTTGCCT
TGAGTGCTTCAAGTAGTGTGTGCCCGTCTGTTGTGTGACTCTGGTAACTAGAGATCCCTCAGACCCTTTT
AGTCAGTGTGGAAAATCTCTAGCAGTAGTAGTTCATGTCATCTTATTATTCAGTATTTATAACTTGCAAA
GAAATGAATATCAGAGAGTGAGAGGAACTTGTTTATTGCAGCTTATAATGGTTACAAATAAAGCAATAGC
ATCACAAATTTCACAAATAAAGCATTTTTTTCACTGCATTCTAGTTGTGGTTTGTCCAAACTCATCAATG
TATCTTATCATGTCTGGCTCTAGCTATCCCGCCCCTAACTCCGCCCAGTTCCGCCCATTCTCCGCCCCAT
GGCTGACTAATTTTTTTTATTTATGCAGAGGCCGAGGCCGCCTCGGCCTCTGAGCTATTCCAGAAGTAGT
GAGGAGGCTTTTTTGGAGGCCTAGGCTTTTGCGTCGAGACGTACCCAATTCGCCCTATAGTGAGTCGTAT
TACGCGCGCTCACTGGCCGTCGTTTTACAACGTCGTGACTGGGAAAACCCTGGCGTTACCCAACTTAATC
GCCTTGCAGCACATCCCCCTTTCGCCAGCTGGCGTAATAGCGAAGAGGCCCGCACCGATCGCCCTTCCCA
ACAGTTGCGCAGCCTGAATGGCGAATGGCGCG
[124 nt withheld, positions 4793-4916]
C
[91 nt withheld, positions 4918-5008]
A
[49 nt withheld, positions 5010-5058]
CCTTTGACGTTGGAGTCCACGTTCTTT
[37 nt withheld, positions 5086-5122]
ACCCTATCTCGGTCTATTCTTTTGATTTATAAGGGATTTTGCCGATTTCGGCCTATTGGTTAAAAAATGA
GCTGATTTAACAAAAATTTAACGCGAATTTTAACAAAATATTAACGTTTACAATTTCCCAGGTGGCACTT
TTCGGGGAAATGTGCGCGGAACCCCTATTTGTTTATTTTTCTAAATACATTCAAATATGTATCCGCTCAT
GAGACAATAACCCTGATAAATGCTTCAATAATATTGAAAAAGGAAGAGTATGAGTATTCAACATTTCCGT
GTCGCCCTTATTCCCTTTTTTGCGGCATTTTGCCTTCCTGTTTTTGCTCACCCAGAAACGCTGGTGAAAG
TAAAAGATGCTGAAGATCAGTTGGGTGCACGAGTGGGTTACATCGAACTGGATCTCAACAGCGGTAAGAT
CCTTGAGAGTTTTCGCCCCGAAGAACGTTTTCCAATGATGAGCACTTTTAAAGTTCTGCTATGTGGCGCG
GTATTATCCCGTATTGACGCCGGGCAAGAGCAACTCGGTCGCCGCATACACTATTCTCAGAATGACTTGG
TTGAGTACTCACCAGTCACAGAAAAGCATCTTACGGATGGCATGACAGTAAGAGAATTATGCAGTGCTGC
CATAACCATGAGTGATAACACTGCGGCCAACTTACTTCTGACAACGATCGGAGGACCGAAGGAGCTAACC
GCTTTTTTGCACAACATGGGGGATCATGTAACTCGCCTTGATCGTTGGGAACCGGAGCTGAATGAAGCCA
TACCAAACGACGAGCGTGACACCACGATGCCTGTAGCAATGGCAACAACGTTGCGCAAACTATTAACTGG
CGAACTACTTACTCTAGCTTCCCGGCAACAATTAATAGACTGGATGGAGGCGGATAAAGTTGCAGGACCA
CTTCTGCGCTCGGCCCTTCCGGCTGGCTGGTTTATTGCTGATAAATCTGGAGCCGGTGAGCGTGGGTCTC
GCGGTATCATTGCAGCACTGGGGCCAGATGGTAAGCCCTCCCGTATCGTAGTTATCTACACGACGGGGAG
TCAGGCAACTATGGATGAACGAAATAGACAGATCGCTGAGATAGGTGCCTCACTGATTAAGCATTGGTAA
CTGTCAGACCAAGTTTACTCATATATACTTTAGATTGATTTAAAACTTCATTTTTAATTTAAAAGGATCT
AGGTGAAGATCCTTTTTGATAATCTCATGACCAAAATCCCTTAACGTGAGTTTTCGTTCCACTGAGCGTC
AGACCCCGTAGAAAAGATCAAAGGATCTTCTTGAGATCCTTTTTTTCTGCGCGTAATCTGCTGCTTGCAA
ACAAAAAAACCACCGCTACCAGCGGTGGTTTGTTTGCCGGATCAAGAGCTACCAACTCTTTTTCCGAAGG
TAACTGGCTTCAGCAGAGCGCAGATACCAAATACTGTCCTTCTAGTGTAGCCGTAGTTAGGCCACCACTT
CAAGAACTCTGTAGCACCGCCTACATACCTCGCTCTGCTAATCCTGTTACCAGTGGCTGCTGCCAGTGGC
GATAAGTCGTGTCTTACCGGGTTGGACTCAAGACGATAGTTACCGGATAAGGCGCAGCGGTCGGGCTGAA
CGGGGGGTTCGTGCACACAGCCCAGCTTGGAGCGAACGACCTACACCGAACTGAGATACCTACAGCGTGA
GCTATGAGAAAGCGCCACGCTTCCCGAAGGGAGAAAGGCGGACAGGTATCCGGTAAGCGGCAGGGTCGGA
ACAGGAGAGCGCACGAGGGAGCTTCCAGGGGGAAACGCCTGGTATCTTTATAGTCCTGTCGGGTTTCGCC
ACCTCTGACTTGAGCGTCGATTTTTGTGATGCTCGTCAGGGGGGCGGAGCCTATGGAAAAACGCCAGCAA
CGCGGCCTTTTTACGGTTCCTGGCCTTTTGCTGGCCTTTTGCTCACATGTTCTTTCCTGCGTTATCCCCT
GATTCTGTGGATAACCGTATTACCGCCTTTGAGTGAGCTGATACCGCTCGCCGCAGCCGAACGACCGAGC
GCAGCGAGTCAGTGAGCGAGGAAGCGGAAGAGCGCCCAATACGCAAACCGCCTCTCCCCGCGCGTTGGCC
GATTCATTAATGCAGCTGGCACGACAGGTTTCCCGACTGGAAAGCGGGCAGTGAGCGCAACGCAATTAAT
GTGAGTTAGCTCACTCATTAGGCACCCCAGGCTTTACACTTTATGCTTCCGGCTCGTATGTTGTGTGGAA
TTGTGAGCGGATAACAATTTCACACAGGAAACAGCTATGACCATGATTACGCCAAGCGCGCAATTAACCC
TCACTAAAGGGAACAAAAGCTGGAGCTGCA
