Features (pLannotate 1.2.2; 28 found; start..end, strand, type, name):
      8..234     +  promoter       RSV promoter: Rous sarcoma virus enhancer/promoter
    235..415     +  LTR            5' LTR (truncated): truncated 5' long terminal repeat (LTR) from HIV-1
    462..587     +  misc_feature   HIV-1 Ψ: packaging signal of human immunodeficiency virus type 1
    571..934     +  CDS            HIV-1 gag (fragment): gag protein from human immunodeficiency virus 1; gag
   1080..1313    +  misc_feature   RRE: The Rev response element (RRE) of HIV-1 allows for Rev-dependent mRNA export from the nucleus to the cytoplasm.
   1690..1790    +  CDS            Rev (fragment): human immunodeficiency virus 1 (HIV-1) Rev protein; rev; enhances nuclear export of unspliced and incompletely spliced viral mRNAs
   1809..1926    +  misc_feature   cPPT/CTS: central polypurine tract and central termination sequence of HIV-1
   1946..1969    -  misc_feature   MCS (fragment): pBluescript multiple cloning site
   1972..2482    +  promoter       hPGK promoter: human phosphoglycerate kinase 1 promoter
   2490..2532    +  misc_feature   MCS (fragment): multiple cloning site
   2533..2583    +  CDS            Lifeact: peptide that binds filamentous actin (Riedl et al., 2008) first 17 amino acids of budding yeast Abp140
   2632..3306    +  CDS            mRFP1: mRFP1 is a basic (constitutively fluorescent) red fluorescent protein published in 2002, derived from Discosoma sp.. It is reported to be a somewhat slowly-maturing monomer with low acid sensitivity.
   3321..3909    +  misc_feature   WPRE: woodchuck hepatitis virus posttranscriptional regulatory element
   3926..3994    +  CDS            nef (fragment): NEF_HV1Z2 - Experimental evidence at protein level: Swiss-Prot protein existence level 1. Extracellular Nef protein targets CD4(+) T-lymphocytes for apoptosis by interacting with CXCR4 surface receptors. From Human immunodeficiency virus type 1 group M subtype D (isolate Z2/CDC-Z34) (HIV-1).
   3996..4229    +  LTR            3' LTR (ΔU3): self-inactivating 3' long terminal repeat (LTR) from HIV-1
   4301..4422    +  polyA_signal   SV40 poly(A) signal: SV40 polyadenylation signal
   4462..4597    +  rep_origin     SV40 ori: SV40 origin of replication
   4618..4636    -  promoter       T7 promoter: promoter for bacteriophage T7 RNA polymerase
   4644..4799    +  CDS            lacZα (fragment): LacZα fragment of β-galactosidase; lacZ fragment
   4804..5232    +  rep_origin     f1 ori (sequence partly withheld): f1 bacteriophage origin of replication; arrow indicates direction of (+) strand synthesis
   5285..5389    +  promoter       AmpR promoter: bla
   5390..6250    +  CDS            AmpR: β-lactamase; bla; confers resistance to ampicillin, carbenicillin, and related antibiotics
   6421..7009    +  rep_origin     ori: high-copy-number ColE1/pMB1/pBR322/pUC origin of replication
   7192..7284    +  CDS            lacI (fragment): lac repressor; lacI; The lac repressor binds to the lac operator to inhibit transcription in E. coli. This inhibition can be relieved by adding lactose or isopropyl-β-D-thiogalactopyranoside (IPTG).
   7297..7318    +  protein_bind   CAP binding site: CAP binding activates transcription in the presence of cAMP. E. coli catabolite activator protein
   7333..7363    +  promoter       lac promoter: promoter for the E. coli lac operon
   7371..7387    +  protein_bind   lac operator: The lac repressor binds to the lac operator to inhibit transcription in E. coli. This inhibition can be relieved by adding lactose or isopropyl-β-D-thiogalactopyranoside (IPTG). lac repressor encoded by lacI
   7432..7450    +  promoter       T3 promoter: promoter for bacteriophage T3 RNA polymerase
>Addgene plasmid #51009 | pLenti.PGK.LifeAct-Ruby.W | addgene full sequence | sequence record 339916 | Addgene NGS Result
AGCTTAATGTAGTCTTATGCAATACTCTTGTAGTCTTGCAACATGGTAACGATGAGTTAGCAACATGCCT
TACAAGGAGAGAAAAAGCACCGTGCATGCCGATTGGTGGAAGTAAGGTGGTACGATCGTGCCTTATTAGG
AAGGCAACAGACGGGTCTGACATGGATTGGACGAACCACTGAATTGCCGCATTGCAGAGATATTGTATTT
AAGTGCCTAGCTCGATACATAAACGGGTCTCTCTGGTTAGACCAGATCTGAGCCTGGGAGCTCTCTGGCT
AACTAGGGAACCCACTGCTTAAGCCTCAATAAAGCTTGCCTTGAGTGCTTCAAGTAGTGTGTGCCCGTCT
GTTGTGTGACTCTGGTAACTAGAGATCCCTCAGACCCTTTTAGTCAGTGTGGAAAATCTCTAGCAGTGGC
GCCCGAACAGGGACTTGAAAGCGAAAGGGAAACCAGAGGAGCTCTCTCGACGCAGGACTCGGCTTGCTGA
AGCGCGCACGGCAAGAGGCGAGGGGCGGCGACTGGTGAGTACGCCAAAAATTTTGACTAGCGGAGGCTAG
AAGGAGAGAGATGGGTGCGAGAGCGTCAGTATTAAGCGGGGGAGAATTAGATCGCGATGGGAAAAAATTC
GGTTAAGGCCAGGGGGAAAGAAAAAATATAAATTAAAACATATAGTATGGGCAAGCAGGGAGCTAGAACG
ATTCGCAGTTAATCCTGGCCTGTTAGAAACATCAGAAGGCTGTAGACAAATACTGGGACAGCTACAACCA
TCCCTTCAGACAGGATCAGAAGAACTTAGATCATTATATAATACAGTAGCAACCCTCTATTGTGTGCATC
AAAGGATAGAGATAAAAGACACCAAGGAAGCTTTAGACAAGATAGAGGAAGAGCAAAACAAAAGTAAGAC
CACCGCACAGCAAGCGGCCGCTGATCTTCAGACCTGGAGGAGGAGATATGAGGGACAATTGGAGAAGTGA
ATTATATAAATATAAAGTAGTAAAAATTGAACCATTAGGAGTAGCACCCACCAAGGCAAAGAGAAGAGTG
GTGCAGAGAGAAAAAAGAGCAGTGGGAATAGGAGCTTTGTTCCTTGGGTTCTTGGGAGCAGCAGGAAGCA
CTATGGGCGCAGCGTCAATGACGCTGACGGTACAGGCCAGACAATTATTGTCTGGTATAGTGCAGCAGCA
GAACAATTTGCTGAGGGCTATTGAGGCGCAACAGCATCTGTTGCAACTCACAGTCTGGGGCATCAAGCAG
CTCCAGGCAAGAATCCTGGCTGTGGAAAGATACCTAAAGGATCAACAGCTCCTGGGGATTTGGGGTTGCT
CTGGAAAACTCATTTGCACCACTGCTGTGCCTTGGAATGCTAGTTGGAGTAATAAATCTCTGGAACAGAT
TTGGAATCACACGACCTGGATGGAGTGGGACAGAGAAATTAACAATTACACAAGCTTAATACACTCCTTA
ATTGAAGAATCGCAAAACCAGCAAGAAAAGAATGAACAAGAATTATTGGAATTAGATAAATGGGCAAGTT
TGTGGAATTGGTTTAACATAACAAATTGGCTGTGGTATATAAAATTATTCATAATGATAGTAGGAGGCTT
GGTAGGTTTAAGAATAGTTTTTGCTGTACTTTCTATAGTGAATAGAGTTAGGCAGGGATATTCACCATTA
TCGTTTCAGACCCACCTCCCAACCCCGAGGGGACCCGACAGGCCCGAAGGAATAGAAGAAGAAGGTGGAG
AGAGAGACAGAGACAGATCCATTCGATTAGTGAACGGATCTCGACGGTATCGGTTAACTTTTAAAAGAAA
AGGGGGGATTGGGGGGTACAGTGCAGGGGAAAGAATAGTAGACATAATAGCAACAGACATACAAACTAAA
GAATTACAAAAACAAATTACAAAAATTCAAAATTTTATCGATCACGAGACTAGCCTCGAGAAGCTTGATA
TCGAATTCCACGGGGTTGGGGTTGCGCCTTTTCCAAGGCAGCCCTGGGTTTGCGCAGGGACGCGGCTGCT
CTGGGCGTGGTTCCGGGAAACGCAGCGGCGCCGACCCTGGGTCTCGCACATTCTTCACGTCCGTTCGCAG
CGTCACCCGGATCTTCGCCGCTACCCTTGTGGGCCCCCCGGCGACGCTTCCTGCTCCGCCCCTAAGTCGG
GAAGGTTCCTTGCGGTTCGCGGCGTGCCGGACGTGACAAACGGAAGCCGCACGTCTCACTAGTACCCTCG
CAGACGGACAGCGCCAGGGAGCAATGGCAGCGCGCCGACCGCGATGGGCTGTGGCCAATAGCGGCTGCTC
AGCAGGGCGCGCCGAGAGCAGCGGCCGGGAAGGGGCGGTGCGGGAGGCGGGGTGTGGGGCGGTAGTGTGG
GCCCTGTTCCTGCCCGCGCGGTGTTCCGCATTCTGCAAGCCTCCGGAGCGCACGTCGGCAGTCGGCTCCC
TCGTTGACCGAATCACCGACCTCTCTCCCCAGGGGGATCCTAGCGCTACCGGACTCAGATCTCGAGCTCA
AGCTTCGAATTCATGGGTGTCGCAGATTTGATCAAGAAATTCGAAAGCATCTCAAAGGAAGAAGGGGATC
CGGGTGCTGGTGCTGGTGCTGGTGCTATGGGCAAGCTTACCATGGCCAGCTCCGAGGATGTCATCAAAGA
GTTTATGAGATTTAAGGTCAAGATGGAGGGAAGCGTCAACGGACACGAGTTCGAGATTGAGGGAGAAGGA
GAAGGCCGGCCTTACGAGGGCACACAAACCGCTAAGCTCAAGGTCACAAAAGGAGGACCCCTCCCCTTCT
CCTGGGATATTCTGAGCCCTCAGTTCCAGTACGGAAGCAAAGCCTATGTTAAACACCCTGCCGACATCCC
TGACTATCTGAAGCTCTCCTTCCCTGAAGGCTTCAAGTGGGAGAGATTCATGAACTTCGAGGACGGAGGC
GTGGTGACAGTCACACAAGATAGCACCCTCCAGGACGGAGAGTTTATTTATAAGGTGAAACTCAGAGGAA
CCAACTTCCCCTCCGATGGCCCTGTCATGCAAAAAAAAACAATGGGATGGGAAGCCTCCACCGAGAGAAT
GTATCCTGAGGATGGCGCTCTGAAAGGCGAAATTAAAATGAGACTGAAACTCAAAGACGGAGGACACTAC
GATGCCGAGGTCAAAACAACCTACAAGGCCAAGAAACAAGTGCAGCTGCCTGGCGCCTACATGACTGATA
TTAAACTCGACATTATCAGCCATAATGGGGACTACACCATCGTGGAACAATATGAGAGAGCTGAGGGCAG
ACATAGCACAGGCGCTTAAGCGGCCTCGACAATCAACCTCTGGATTACAAAATTTGTGAAAGATTGACTG
GTATTCTTAACTATGTTGCTCCTTTTACGCTATGTGGATACGCTGCTTTAATGCCTTTGTATCATGCTAT
TGCTTCCCGTATGGCTTTCATTTTCTCCTCCTTGTATAAATCCTGGTTGCTGTCTCTTTATGAGGAGTTG
TGGCCCGTTGTCAGGCAACGTGGCGTGGTGTGCACTGTGTTTGCTGACGCAACCCCCACTGGTTGGGGCA
TTGCCACCACCTGTCAGCTCCTTTCCGGGACTTTCGCTTTCCCCCTCCCTATTGCCACGGCGGAACTCAT
CGCCGCCTGCCTTGCCCGCTGCTGGACAGGGGCTCGGCTGTTGGGCACTGACAATTCCGTGGTGTTGTCG
GGGAAGCTGACGTCCTTTCCATGGCTGCTCGCCTGTGTTGCCACCTGGATTCTGCGCGGGACGTCCTTCT
GCTACGTCCCTTCGGCCCTCAATCCAGCGGACCTTCCTTCCCGCGGCCTGCTGCCGGCTCTGCGGCCTCT
TCCGCGTCTTCGCCTTCGCCCTCAGACGAGTCGGATCTCCCTTTGGGCCGCCTCCCCGCCTGGAATTCGA
GCTCGGTACCTTTAAGACCAATGACTTACAAGGCAGCTGTAGATCTTAGCCACTTTTTAAAAGAAAAGGG
GGGACTGGAAGGGCTAATTCACTCCCAACGAAGACAAGATCTGCTTTTTGCTTGTACTGGGTCTCTCTGG
TTAGACCAGATCTGAGCCTGGGAGCTCTCTGGCTAACTAGGGAACCCACTGCTTAAGCCTCAATAAAGCT
TGCCTTGAGTGCTTCAAGTAGTGTGTGCCCGTCTGTTGTGTGACTCTGGTAACTAGAGATCCCTCAGACC
CTTTTAGTCAGTGTGGAAAATCTCTAGCAGTAGTAGTTCATGTCATCTTATTATTCAGTATTTATAACTT
GCAAAGAAATGAATATCAGAGAGTGAGAGGAACTTGTTTATTGCAGCTTATAATGGTTACAAATAAAGCA
ATAGCATCACAAATTTCACAAATAAAGCATTTTTTTCACTGCATTCTAGTTGTGGTTTGTCCAAACTCAT
CAATGTATCTTATCATGTCTGGCTCTAGCTATCCCGCCCCTAACTCCGCCCATCCCGCCCCTAACTCCGC
CCAGTTCCGCCCATTCTCCGCCCCATGGCTGACTAATTTTTTTTATTTATGCAGAGGCCGAGGCCGCCTC
GGCCTCTGAGCTATTCCAGAAGTAGTGAGGAGGCTTTTTTGGAGGCCTAGGGACGTACCCAATTCGCCCT
ATAGTGAGTCGTATTACGCGCGCTCACTGGCCGTCGTTTTACAACGTCGTGACTGGGAAAACCCTGGCGT
TACCCAACTTAATCGCCTTGCAGCACATCCCCCTTTCGCCAGCTGGCGTAATAGCGAAGAGGCCCGCACC
GATCGCCCTTCCCAACAGTTGCGCAGCCTGAATGGCGAATGGG
[124 nt withheld, positions 4804-4927]
C
[91 nt withheld, positions 4929-5019]
A
[49 nt withheld, positions 5021-5069]
CCTTTGACGTTGGAGTCCACGTTCTTT
[37 nt withheld, positions 5097-5133]
ACCCTATCTCGGTCTATTCTTTTGATTTATAAGGGATTTTGCCGATTTCGGCCTATTGGTTAAAAAATGA
GCTGATTTAACAAAAATTTAACGCGAATTTTAACAAAATATTAACGCTTACAATTTAGGTGGCACTTTTC
GGGGAAATGTGCGCGGAACCCCTATTTGTTTATTTTTCTAAATACATTCAAATATGTATCCGCTCATGAG
ACAATAACCCTGATAAATGCTTCAATAATATTGAAAAAGGAAGAGTATGAGTATTCAACATTTCCGTGTC
GCCCTTATTCCCTTTTTTGCGGCATTTTGCCTTCCTGTTTTTGCTCACCCAGAAACGCTGGTGAAAGTAA
AAGATGCTGAAGATCAGTTGGGTGCACGAGTGGGTTACATCGAACTGGATCTCAACAGCGGTAAGATCCT
TGAGAGTTTTCGCCCCGAAGAACGTTTTCCAATGATGAGCACTTTTAAAGTTCTGCTATGTGGCGCGGTA
TTATCCCGTATTGACGCCGGGCAAGAGCAACTCGGTCGCCGCATACACTATTCTCAGAATGACTTGGTTG
AGTACTCACCAGTCACAGAAAAGCATCTTACGGATGGCATGACAGTAAGAGAATTATGCAGTGCTGCCAT
AACCATGAGTGATAACACTGCGGCCAACTTACTTCTGACAACGATCGGAGGACCGAAGGAGCTAACCGCT
TTTTTGCACAACATGGGGGATCATGTAACTCGCCTTGATCGTTGGGAACCGGAGCTGAATGAAGCCATAC
CAAACGACGAGCGTGACACCACGATGCCTGTAGCAATGGCAACAACGTTGCGCAAACTATTAACTGGCGA
ACTACTTACTCTAGCTTCCCGGCAACAATTAATAGACTGGATGGAGGCGGATAAAGTTGCAGGACCACTT
CTGCGCTCGGCCCTTCCGGCTGGCTGGTTTATTGCTGATAAATCTGGAGCCGGTGAGCGTGGGTCTCGCG
GTATCATTGCAGCACTGGGGCCAGATGGTAAGCCCTCCCGTATCGTAGTTATCTACACGACGGGGAGTCA
GGCAACTATGGATGAACGAAATAGACAGATCGCTGAGATAGGTGCCTCACTGATTAAGCATTGGTAACTG
TCAGACCAAGTTTACTCATATATACTTTAGATTGATTTAAAACTTCATTTTTAATTTAAAAGGATCTAGG
TGAAGATCCTTTTTGATAATCTCATGACCAAAATCCCTTAACGTGAGTTTTCGTTCCACTGAGCGTCAGA
CCCCGTAGAAAAGATCAAAGGATCTTCTTGAGATCCTTTTTTTCTGCGCGTAATCTGCTGCTTGCAAACA
AAAAAACCACCGCTACCAGCGGTGGTTTGTTTGCCGGATCAAGAGCTACCAACTCTTTTTCCGAAGGTAA
CTGGCTTCAGCAGAGCGCAGATACCAAATACTGTTCTTCTAGTGTAGCCGTAGTTAGGCCACCACTTCAA
GAACTCTGTAGCACCGCCTACATACCTCGCTCTGCTAATCCTGTTACCAGTGGCTGCTGCCAGTGGCGAT
AAGTCGTGTCTTACCGGGTTGGACTCAAGACGATAGTTACCGGATAAGGCGCAGCGGTCGGGCTGAACGG
GGGGTTCGTGCACACAGCCCAGCTTGGAGCGAACGACCTACACCGAACTGAGATACCTACAGCGTGAGCT
ATGAGAAAGCGCCACGCTTCCCGAAGGGAGAAAGGCGGACAGGTATCCGGTAAGCGGCAGGGTCGGAACA
GGAGAGCGCACGAGGGAGCTTCCAGGGGGAAACGCCTGGTATCTTTATAGTCCTGTCGGGTTTCGCCACC
TCTGACTTGAGCGTCGATTTTTGTGATGCTCGTCAGGGGGGCGGAGCCTATGGAAAAACGCCAGCAACGC
GGCCTTTTTACGGTTCCTGGCCTTTTGCTGGCCTTTTGCTCACATGTTCTTTCCTGCGTTATCCCCTGAT
TCTGTGGATAACCGTATTACCGCCTTTGAGTGAGCTGATACCGCTCGCCGCAGCCGAACGACCGAGCGCA
GCGAGTCAGTGAGCGAGGAAGCGGAAGAGCGCCCAATACGCAAACCGCCTCTCCCCGCGCGTTGGCCGAT
TCATTAATGCAGCTGGCACGACAGGTTTCCCGACTGGAAAGCGGGCAGTGAGCGCAACGCAATTAATGTG
AGTTAGCTCACTCATTAGGCACCCCAGGCTTTACACTTTATGCTTCCGGCTCGTATGTTGTGTGGAATTG
TGAGCGGATAACAATTTCACACAGGAAACAGCTATGACCATGATTACGCCAAGCGCGCAATTAACCCTCA
CTAAAGGGAACAAAAGCTGGAGCTGCA
