>Addgene plasmid #51009 | pLenti.PGK.LifeAct-Ruby.W | addgene partial sequence | sequence record 79766 | WPRE-R 5'-CATAGCGTAAAAGGAGCAACA-3'
TTTTGTAATCCAGAGGTTGATTGTCGAGGCCGCTTAAGCGCCTGTGCTATGTCTGCCCTCAGCTCTCTCA
TATTGTTCCACGATGGTGTAGTCCCCATTATGGCTGATAATGTCGAGTTTAATATCAGTCATGTAGGCGC
CAGGCAGCTGCACTTGTTTCTTGGCCTTGTAGGTTGTTTTGACCTCGGCATCGTAGTGTCCTCCGTCTTT
GAGTTTCAGTCTCATTTTAATTTCGCCTTTCAGAGCGCCATCCTCAGGATACATTCTCTCGGTGGAGGCT
TCCCATCCCATTGTTTTTTTTTGCATGACAGGGCCATCGGAGGGGAAGTTGGTTCCTCTGAGTTTCACCT
TATAAATAAACTCTCCGTCCTGGAGGGTGCTATCTTGTGTGACTGTCACCACGCCTCCGTCCTCGAAGTT
CATGAATCTCTCCCACTTGAAGCCTTCAGGGAAGGAGAGCTTCAGATAGTCAGGGATGTCGGCAGGGTGT
TTAACATAGGCTTTGCTTCCGTACTGGAACTGAGGGCTCAGAATATCCCAGGAGAAGGGGAGGGGTCCTC
CTTTTGTGACCTTGAGCTTAGCGGTTTGTGTGCCCTCGTAAGGCCGGCCTTCTCCTTCTCCCTCAATCTC
GAACTCGTGTCCGTTGACGCTTCCCTCCATCTTGACCTTAAATCTCATAAACTCTTTGATGACATCCTCG
GAGCTGGCCATGGTAAGCTTGCCCATAGCACCAGCACCAGCACCAGCACCCGGATCCCCTTCTTCCTTTG
AGATGCTTTCGAATTTCTTGATCAAATCTGCGACACCCATGAATTCGAAGCTTGAGCTCGAGATCTGAGT
CCGGTAGCGCTAGGATCCCCCTGGGGAGAGAGGTCGGTGATTCGGTCAACGA
